Addgene plasmid #228809: EHMT1_exon 3_gRNA
Purpose: CRISPR targeting of human EHMT1
Depositing lab: Shravanti Rampalli. Depositing organization: Institute of Genomics and Integrative Biology (CSIR-IGIB). Publication: A cytoplasmic form of EHMT1N methylates viral proteins to enable inclusion body maturation and efficient viral replication. Biligiri KK, Sharma NR, Mohanty A, Sarkar DP, Vemula PK, Rampalli S. PLoS Biol. 2024 Nov 7;22(11):e3002871. doi: 10.1371/journal.pbio.3002871. eCollection 2024 Nov. PubMed 39509467.
Backbone
  Vector backbone: pSpCas9(BB)-2A-GFP
  Backbone manufacturer: Feng Zhang (Addgene # 48138)
  Backbone size w/o insert (bp): 9300
  Vector type: Mammalian Expression, CRISPR
Growth in bacteria
  Bacterial resistance: Ampicillin, 100 μg/mL
  Growth temperature: 37°C
  Growth strain: DH5alpha
  Copy number: High Copy
Gene/Insert
  Gene/Insert name: gRNA targeting EHMT1 exon 3
  gRNA/shRNA sequence: GCGCCGACGTCAAGGTCCACA
  Species: H. sapiens (human)
  Entrez Gene: EHMT1 (a.k.a. EHMT1-IT1, EUHMTASE1, Eu-HMTase1, FP13812, GLP, GLP1, KLEFS1, KMT1D)
  Cloning method: Restriction Enzyme; 5′ cloning site unknown (unknown if destroyed)
Terms and licenses: Academic/Nonprofit Terms; Industry Terms: Not Available to Industry
Depositor comments: Please visit https://doi.org/10.1101/2023.11.01.564969 for bioRxiv preprint.
How to cite: EHMT1_exon 3_gRNA was a gift from Shravanti Rampalli (Addgene plasmid # 228809 ; http://n2t.net/addgene:228809 ; RRID:Addgene_228809)
