[The description below was written by a language model from this plasmid's Addgene catalogue record and pLannotate feature annotations shown in this document.]
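Description:
EHMT1_exon 3_gRNA is an all-in-one mammalian CRISPR plasmid built on the pSpCas9(BB)-2A-GFP backbone and designed to target exon 3 of human EHMT1 (also known as GLP or KMT1D), which encodes a histone lysine methyltransferase. It is maintained in E. coli through a high-copy ColE1/pUC-type origin with ampicillin selection via the β-lactamase gene. It also carries an f1 phage origin. A single AAV2 inverted terminal repeat is annotated downstream of the polyadenylation signal, a remnant of the backbone's lineage rather than a functional packaging unit.

The Cas9 cassette is driven by a hybrid promoter made of the CMV enhancer, the chicken β-actin promoter and a hybrid intron. Streptococcus pyogenes Cas9 is annotated as two contiguous portions that together span the numbering origin of the circular sequence. It is followed by a nucleoplasmin nuclear localisation signal and then EGFP, and the unit ends in a bovine growth hormone poly(A) signal. As the backbone name indicates, a 2A peptide links Cas9 to EGFP, so both proteins come from one transcript and green fluorescence marks transfected cells for identification or sorting.

Guide expression comes from a human U6 RNA polymerase III promoter placed upstream of the S. pyogenes gRNA scaffold. The sequenced record shows two tandem U6 promoter–scaffold units and is several hundred base pairs longer than the stated backbone size, whereas the catalogue entry lists only one guide. The record does not explain this duplication or say what the second unit contains. The plasmid is intended for transient delivery into human cells to cut and disrupt EHMT1.
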