Features (pLannotate 1.2.2; 23 found; start..end, strand, type, name):
    827..874     +  CDS            nucleoplasmin NLS: bipartite nuclear localization signal from nucleoplasmin
    944..1657    +  CDS            EGFP: EGFP is a basic (constitutively fluorescent) green fluorescent protein published in 1996, derived from Aequorea victoria. It is reported to be a rapidly-maturing weak dimer with moderate acid sensitivity.
   1691..1802    +  polyA_signal   bGH poly(A) signal: bovine growth hormone polyadenylation signal
   1907..2047    +  repeat_region  AAV2 ITR: inverted terminal repeat of adeno-associated virus serotype 2 inverted
   2052..2103    -  misc_feature   bom (fragment): basis of mobility region from pBR322
   2122..2577    +  rep_origin     f1 ori (sequence partly withheld): f1 bacteriophage origin of replication; arrow indicates direction of (+) strand synthesis
   2578..2627    -  misc_feature   bom (fragment): basis of mobility region from pBR322
   2729..2764    -  CDS            rop (fragment): Rop protein, which maintains plasmids at low copy number; rop
   2859..2963    +  promoter       AmpR promoter: bla
   2964..3824    +  CDS            AmpR: β-lactamase; bla; confers resistance to ampicillin, carbenicillin, and related antibiotics
   3995..4583    +  rep_origin     ori: high-copy-number ColE1/pMB1/pBR322/pUC origin of replication
   4645..4885    +  promoter       U6 promoter: RNA polymerase III promoter for human U6 snRNA
   4915..4990    +  misc_RNA       gRNA scaffold: guide RNA scaffold for the Streptococcus pyogenes CRISPR/Cas9 system
   4997..5040    +  misc_RNA       gRNA scaffold (fragment): guide RNA scaffold for the Streptococcus pyogenes CRISPR/Cas9 system
   5081..5321    +  promoter       U6 promoter: RNA polymerase III promoter for human U6 snRNA
   5356..5431    +  misc_RNA       gRNA scaffold: guide RNA scaffold for the Streptococcus pyogenes CRISPR/Cas9 system
   5438..5481    +  misc_RNA       gRNA scaffold (fragment): guide RNA scaffold for the Streptococcus pyogenes CRISPR/Cas9 system
   5521..5806    +  enhancer       CMV enhancer: human cytomegalovirus immediate early enhancer; contains an 18-bp deletion relative to the standard CMV enhancer
   5808..5929    +  promoter       chicken β-actin promoter (fragment): contains a 21-bp deletion relative to the standard chicken β-actin promoter
   5964..6120    +  promoter       chicken β-actin promoter (fragment): contains a 21-bp deletion relative to the standard chicken β-actin promoter
   6121..6348    +  intron         hybrid intron: hybrid between chicken β-actin (CBA) and minute virus of mice (MMV) introns (Gray et al., 2011)
   6486..8087    +  CDS            Cas9(N): N-terminal portion of Streptococcus pyogenes Cas9 (Zetsche et al., 2015)
   8088..826     +  CDS            Cas9(C) (across the origin): C-terminal portion of Streptococcus pyogenes Cas9 (Zetsche et al., 2015)
>Addgene plasmid #228809 | EHMT1_exon 3_gRNA | addgene full sequence | sequence record 457017 | Addgene NGS Result
TATCGTGAAAAAGACCGAGGTGCAGACAGGCGGCTTCAGCAAAGAGTCTATCCTGCCCAAGAGGAACAGC
GATAAGCTGATCGCCAGAAAGAAGGACTGGGACCCTAAGAAGTACGGCGGCTTCGACAGCCCCACCGTGG
CCTATTCTGTGCTGGTGGTGGCCAAAGTGGAAAAGGGCAAGTCCAAGAAACTGAAGAGTGTGAAAGAGCT
GCTGGGGATCACCATCATGGAAAGAAGCAGCTTCGAGAAGAATCCCATCGACTTTCTGGAAGCCAAGGGC
TACAAAGAAGTGAAAAAGGACCTGATCATCAAGCTGCCTAAGTACTCCCTGTTCGAGCTGGAAAACGGCC
GGAAGAGAATGCTGGCCTCTGCCGGCGAACTGCAGAAGGGAAACGAACTGGCCCTGCCCTCCAAATATGT
GAACTTCCTGTACCTGGCCAGCCACTATGAGAAGCTGAAGGGCTCCCCCGAGGATAATGAGCAGAAACAG
CTGTTTGTGGAACAGCACAAGCACTACCTGGACGAGATCATCGAGCAGATCAGCGAGTTCTCCAAGAGAG
TGATCCTGGCCGACGCTAATCTGGACAAAGTGCTGTCCGCCTACAACAAGCACCGGGATAAGCCCATCAG
AGAGCAGGCCGAGAATATCATCCACCTGTTTACCCTGACCAATCTGGGAGCCCCTGCCGCCTTCAAGTAC
TTTGACACCACCATCGACCGGAAGAGGTACACCAGCACCAAAGAGGTGCTGGACGCCACCCTGATCCACC
AGAGCATCACCGGCCTGTACGAGACACGGATCGACCTGTCTCAGCTGGGAGGCGACAAAAGGCCGGCGGC
CACGAAAAAGGCCGGCCAGGCAAAAAAGAAAAAGGAATTCGGCAGTGGAGAGGGCAGAGGAAGTCTGCTA
ACATGCGGTGACGTCGAGGAGAATCCTGGCCCAGTGAGCAAGGGCGAGGAGCTGTTCACCGGGGTGGTGC
CCATCCTGGTCGAGCTGGACGGCGACGTAAACGGCCACAAGTTCAGCGTGTCCGGCGAGGGCGAGGGCGA
TGCCACCTACGGCAAGCTGACCCTGAAGTTCATCTGCACCACCGGCAAGCTGCCCGTGCCCTGGCCCACC
CTCGTGACCACCCTGACCTACGGCGTGCAGTGCTTCAGCCGCTACCCCGACCACATGAAGCAGCACGACT
TCTTCAAGTCCGCCATGCCCGAAGGCTACGTCCAGGAGCGCACCATCTTCTTCAAGGACGACGGCAACTA
CAAGACCCGCGCCGAGGTGAAGTTCGAGGGCGACACCCTGGTGAACCGCATCGAGCTGAAGGGCATCGAC
TTCAAGGAGGACGGCAACATCCTGGGGCACAAGCTGGAGTACAACTACAACAGCCACAACGTCTATATCA
TGGCCGACAAGCAGAAGAACGGCATCAAGGTGAACTTCAAGATCCGCCACAACATCGAGGACGGCAGCGT
GCAGCTCGCCGACCACTACCAGCAGAACACCCCCATCGGCGACGGCCCCGTGCTGCTGCCCGACAACCAC
TACCTGAGCACCCAGTCCGCCCTGAGCAAAGACCCCAACGAGAAGCGCGATCACATGGTCCTGCTGGAGT
TCGTGACCGCCGCCGGGATCACTCTCGGCATGGACGAGCTGTACAAGGAATTCTAACTAGAGCTCGCTGA
TCAGCCTCGACTGTGCCTTCTAGTTGCCAGCCATCTGTTGTTTGCCCCTCCCCCGTGCCTTCCTTGACCC
TGGAAGGTGCCACTCCCACTGTCCTTTCCTAATAAAATGAGGAAATTGCATCGCATTGTCTGAGTAGGTG
TCATTCTATTCTGGGGGGTGGGGTGGGGCAGGACAGCAAGGGGGAGGATTGGGAAGAGAATAGCAGGCAT
GCTGGGGAGCGGCCGCAGGAACCCCTAGTGATGGAGTTGGCCACTCCCTCTCTGCGCGCTCGCTCGCTCA
CTGAGGCCGGGCGACCAAAGGTCGCCCGACGCCCGGGCTTTGCCCGGGCGGCCTCAGTGAGCGAGCGAGC
GCGCAGCTGCCTGCAGGGGCGCCTGATGCGGTATTTTCTCCTTACGCATCTGTGCGGTATTTCACACCGC
ATA
[95 nt withheld, positions 2104-2198]
T
[46 nt withheld, positions 2200-2245]
C
[141 nt withheld, positions 2247-2387]
CCTTTGACGTTGGAGTCCACGTTCTTT
[37 nt withheld, positions 2415-2451]
ACTCTATCTCGGGCTATTCTTTTGATTTATAAGGGATTTTGCCGATTTCGGTCTATTGGTTAAAAAATGA
GCTGATTTAACAAAAATTTAACGCGAATTTTAACAAAATATTAACGTTTACAATTTTATGGTGCACTCTC
AGTACAATCTGCTCTGATGCCGCATAGTTAAGCCAGCCCCGACACCCGCCAACACCCGCTGACGCGCCCT
GACGGGCTTGTCTGCTCCCGGCATCCGCTTACAGACAAGCTGTGACCGTCTCCGGGAGCTGCATGTGTCA
GAGGTTTTCACCGTCATCACCGAAACGCGCGAGACGAAAGGGCCTCGTGATACGCCTATTTTTATAGGTT
AATGTCATGATAATAATGGTTTCTTAGACGTCAGGTGGCACTTTTCGGGGAAATGTGCGCGGAACCCCTA
TTTGTTTATTTTTCTAAATACATTCAAATATGTATCCGCTCATGAGACAATAACCCTGATAAATGCTTCA
ATAATATTGAAAAAGGAAGAGTATGAGTATTCAACATTTCCGTGTCGCCCTTATTCCCTTTTTTGCGGCA
TTTTGCCTTCCTGTTTTTGCTCACCCAGAAACGCTGGTGAAAGTAAAAGATGCTGAAGATCAGTTGGGTG
CACGAGTGGGTTACATCGAACTGGATCTCAACAGCGGTAAGATCCTTGAGAGTTTTCGCCCCGAAGAACG
TTTTCCAATGATGAGCACTTTTAAAGTTCTGCTATGTGGCGCGGTATTATCCCGTATTGACGCCGGGCAA
GAGCAACTCGGTCGCCGCATACACTATTCTCAGAATGACTTGGTTGAGTACTCACCAGTCACAGAAAAGC
ATCTTACGGATGGCATGACAGTAAGAGAATTATGCAGTGCTGCCATAACCATGAGTGATAACACTGCGGC
CAACTTACTTCTGACAACGATCGGAGGACCGAAGGAGCTAACCGCTTTTTTGCACAACATGGGGGATCAT
GTAACTCGCCTTGATCGTTGGGAACCGGAGCTGAATGAAGCCATACCAAACGACGAGCGTGACACCACGA
TGCCTGTAGCAATGGCAACAACGTTGCGCAAACTATTAACTGGCGAACTACTTACTCTAGCTTCCCGGCA
ACAATTAATAGACTGGATGGAGGCGGATAAAGTTGCAGGACCACTTCTGCGCTCGGCCCTTCCGGCTGGC
TGGTTTATTGCTGATAAATCTGGAGCCGGTGAGCGTGGAAGCCGCGGTATCATTGCAGCACTGGGGCCAG
ATGGTAAGCCCTCCCGTATCGTAGTTATCTACACGACGGGGAGTCAGGCAACTATGGATGAACGAAATAG
ACAGATCGCTGAGATAGGTGCCTCACTGATTAAGCATTGGTAACTGTCAGACCAAGTTTACTCATATATA
CTTTAGATTGATTTAAAACTTCATTTTTAATTTAAAAGGATCTAGGTGAAGATCCTTTTTGATAATCTCA
TGACCAAAATCCCTTAACGTGAGTTTTCGTTCCACTGAGCGTCAGACCCCGTAGAAAAGATCAAAGGATC
TTCTTGAGATCCTTTTTTTCTGCGCGTAATCTGCTGCTTGCAAACAAAAAAACCACCGCTACCAGCGGTG
GTTTGTTTGCCGGATCAAGAGCTACCAACTCTTTTTCCGAAGGTAACTGGCTTCAGCAGAGCGCAGATAC
CAAATACTGTTCTTCTAGTGTAGCCGTAGTTAGGCCACCACTTCAAGAACTCTGTAGCACCGCCTACATA
CCTCGCTCTGCTAATCCTGTTACCAGTGGCTGCTGCCAGTGGCGATAAGTCGTGTCTTACCGGGTTGGAC
TCAAGACGATAGTTACCGGATAAGGCGCAGCGGTCGGGCTGAACGGGGGGTTCGTGCACACAGCCCAGCT
TGGAGCGAACGACCTACACCGAACTGAGATACCTACAGCGTGAGCTATGAGAAAGCGCCACGCTTCCCGA
AGGGAGAAAGGCGGACAGGTATCCGGTAAGCGGCAGGGTCGGAACAGGAGAGCGCACGAGGGAGCTTCCA
GGGGGAAACGCCTGGTATCTTTATAGTCCTGTCGGGTTTCGCCACCTCTGACTTGAGCGTCGATTTTTGT
GATGCTCGTCAGGGGGGCGGAGCCTATGGAAAAACGCCAGCAACGCGGCCTTTTTACGGTTCCTGGCCTT
TTGCTGGCCTTTTGCTCACATGTGAGGGCCTATTTCCCATGATTCCTTCATATTTGCATATACGATACAA
GGCTGTTAGAGAGATAATTGGAATTAATTTGACTGTAAACACAAAGATATTAGTACAAAATACGTGACGT
AGAAAGTAATAATTTCTTGGGTAGTTTGCAGTTTTAAAATTATGTTTTAAAATGGACTATCATATGCTTA
CCGTAACTTGAAAGTATTTCGATTTCTTGGCTTTATATATCTTGTGGAAAGGACGAAACACCGCGCCGAC
GTCAAGGTCCACAGTTTTAGAGCTAGAAATAGCAAGTTAAAATAAGGCTAGTCCGTTATCAACTTGAAAA
AGTGGCACCGAGTCGGTGCTTTTTTGTTTTAGAGCTAGAAATAGCAAGTTAAAATAAGGCTAGTCCGTTT
TTAGCGCGTGCGCCAATTCTGCAGACAAATGGCTCTAGAGAGGGCCTATTTCCCATGATTCCTTCATATT
TGCATATACGATACAAGGCTGTTAGAGAGATAATTGGAATTAATTTGACTGTAAACACAAAGATATTAGT
ACAAAATACGTGACGTAGAAAGTAATAATTTCTTGGGTAGTTTGCAGTTTTAAAATTATGTTTTAAAATG
GACTATCATATGCTTACCGTAACTTGAAAGTATTTCGATTTCTTGGCTTTATATATCTTGTGGAAAGGAC
GAAACACCGGAGACCTATTCGCCTTAAGGTCTCGGTTTTAGAGCTAGAAATAGCAAGTTAAAATAAGGCT
AGTCCGTTATCAACTTGAAAAAGTGGCACCGAGTCGGTGCTTTTTTGTTTTAGAGCTAGAAATAGCAAGT
TAAAATAAGACTAGTCCGTTTTTAGCGCGTGCGCCAATTCTGCAGACAAATGGGGTACCCGTTACATAAC
TTACGGTAAATGGCCCGCCTGGCTGACCGCCCAACGACCCCCGCCCATTGACGTCAATAGTAACGCCAAT
AGGGACTTTCCATTGACGTCAATGGGTGGAGTATTTACGGTAAACTGCCCACTTGGCAGTACATCAAGTG
TATCATATGCCAAGTACGCCCCCTATTGACGTCAATGACGGTAAATGGCCCGCCTGGCATTGTGCCCAGT
ACATGACCTTATGGGACTTTCCTACTTGGCAGTACATCTACGTATTAGTCATCGCTATTACCATGGTCGA
GGTGAGCCCCACGTTCTGCTTCACTCTCCCCATCTCCCCCCCCTCCCCACCCCCAATTTTGTATTTATTT
ATTTTTTAATTATTTTGTGCAGCGATGGGGGCGGGGGGGGGGGGGGGGGCGCCCCGGCGGGGGGGGGGGC
GGGGGGGGGGGGGGGGGGGGGGGGGGGGGGGGGGGGGGGCGAGGGGCGGGGCGGGGCGAGGCGGAGAGGT
GCGGCGGCAGCCAATCAGAGCGGCGCGCTCCGAAAGTTTCCTTTTATGGCGAGGCGGCGGCGGCGGCGGC
CCTATAAAAAGCGAAGCGCGCGGCGGGCGGGAGTCGCTGCGCGCTGCCTTCGCCCCGTGCCCCGCTCCGC
CGCCGCCTCGCGCCGCCCGCCCCGGCTCTGACTGACCGCGTTACTCCCACAGGTGAGCGGGCGGGACGGC
CCTTCTCCTCCGGGCTGTAATTAGCTGAGCAAGAGGTAAGGGTTTAAGGGATGGTTGGTTGGTGGGGTAT
TAATGTTTAATTACCTGGAGCACCTGCCTGAAATCACTTTTTTTCAGGTTGGACCGGTGCCACCATGGAC
TATAAGGACCACGACGGAGACTACAAGGATCATGATATTGATTACAAAGACGATGACGATAAGATGGCCC
CAAAGAAGAAGCGGAAGGTCGGTATCCACGGAGTCCCAGCAGCCGACAAGAAGTACAGCATCGGCCTGGA
CATCGGCACCAACTCTGTGGGCTGGGCCGTGATCACCGACGAGTACAAGGTGCCCAGCAAGAAATTCAAG
GTGCTGGGCAACACCGACCGGCACAGCATCAAGAAGAACCTGATCGGAGCCCTGCTGTTCGACAGCGGCG
AAACAGCCGAGGCCACCCGGCTGAAGAGAACCGCCAGAAGAAGATACACCAGACGGAAGAACCGGATCTG
CTATCTGCAAGAGATCTTCAGCAACGAGATGGCCAAGGTGGACGACAGCTTCTTCCACAGACTGGAAGAG
TCCTTCCTGGTGGAAGAGGATAAGAAGCACGAGCGGCACCCCATCTTCGGCAACATCGTGGACGAGGTGG
CCTACCACGAGAAGTACCCCACCATCTACCACCTGAGAAAGAAACTGGTGGACAGCACCGACAAGGCCGA
CCTGCGGCTGATCTATCTGGCCCTGGCCCACATGATCAAGTTCCGGGGCCACTTCCTGATCGAGGGCGAC
CTGAACCCCGACAACAGCGACGTGGACAAGCTGTTCATCCAGCTGGTGCAGACCTACAACCAGCTGTTCG
AGGAAAACCCCATCAACGCCAGCGGCGTGGACGCCAAGGCCATCCTGTCTGCCAGACTGAGCAAGAGCAG
ACGGCTGGAAAATCTGATCGCCCAGCTGCCCGGCGAGAAGAAGAATGGCCTGTTCGGAAACCTGATTGCC
CTGAGCCTGGGCCTGACCCCCAACTTCAAGAGCAACTTCGACCTGGCCGAGGATGCCAAACTGCAGCTGA
GCAAGGACACCTACGACGACGACCTGGACAACCTGCTGGCCCAGATCGGCGACCAGTACGCCGACCTGTT
TCTGGCCGCCAAGAACCTGTCCGACGCCATCCTGCTGAGCGACATCCTGAGAGTGAACACCGAGATCACC
AAGGCCCCCCTGAGCGCCTCTATGATCAAGAGATACGACGAGCACCACCAGGACCTGACCCTGCTGAAAG
CTCTCGTGCGGCAGCAGCTGCCTGAGAAGTACAAAGAGATTTTCTTCGACCAGAGCAAGAACGGCTACGC
CGGCTACATTGACGGCGGAGCCAGCCAGGAAGAGTTCTACAAGTTCATCAAGCCCATCCTGGAAAAGATG
GACGGCACCGAGGAACTGCTCGTGAAGCTGAACAGAGAGGACCTGCTGCGGAAGCAGCGGACCTTCGACA
ACGGCAGCATCCCCCACCAGATCCACCTGGGAGAGCTGCACGCCATTCTGCGGCGGCAGGAAGATTTTTA
CCCATTCCTGAAGGACAACCGGGAAAAGATCGAGAAGATCCTGACCTTCCGCATCCCCTACTACGTGGGC
CCTCTGGCCAGGGGAAACAGCAGATTCGCCTGGATGACCAGAAAGAGCGAGGAAACCATCACCCCCTGGA
ACTTCGAGGAAGTGGTGGACAAGGGCGCTTCCGCCCAGAGCTTCATCGAGCGGATGACCAACTTCGATAA
GAACCTGCCCAACGAGAAGGTGCTGCCCAAGCACAGCCTGCTGTACGAGTACTTCACCGTGTATAACGAG
CTGACCAAAGTGAAATACGTGACCGAGGGAATGAGAAAGCCCGCCTTCCTGAGCGGCGAGCAGAAAAAGG
CCATCGTGGACCTGCTGTTCAAGACCAACCGGAAAGTGACCGTGAAGCAGCTGAAAGAGGACTACTTCAA
GAAAATCGAGTGCTTCGACTCCGTGGAAATCTCCGGCGTGGAAGATCGGTTCAACGCCTCCCTGGGCACA
TACCACGATCTGCTGAAAATTATCAAGGACAAGGACTTCCTGGACAATGAGGAAAACGAGGACATTCTGG
AAGATATCGTGCTGACCCTGACACTGTTTGAGGACAGAGAGATGATCGAGGAACGGCTGAAAACCTATGC
CCACCTGTTCGACGACAAAGTGATGAAGCAGCTGAAGCGGCGGAGATACACCGGCTGGGGCAGGCTGAGC
CGGAAGCTGATCAACGGCATCCGGGACAAGCAGTCCGGCAAGACAATCCTGGATTTCCTGAAGTCCGACG
GCTTCGCCAACAGAAACTTCATGCAGCTGATCCACGACGACAGCCTGACCTTTAAAGAGGACATCCAGAA
AGCCCAGGTGTCCGGCCAGGGCGATAGCCTGCACGAGCACATTGCCAATCTGGCCGGCAGCCCCGCCATT
AAGAAGGGCATCCTGCAGACAGTGAAGGTGGTGGACGAGCTCGTGAAAGTGATGGGCCGGCACAAGCCCG
AGAACATCGTGATCGAAATGGCCAGAGAGAACCAGACCACCCAGAAGGGACAGAAGAACAGCCGCGAGAG
AATGAAGCGGATCGAAGAGGGCATCAAAGAGCTGGGCAGCCAGATCCTGAAAGAACACCCCGTGGAAAAC
ACCCAGCTGCAGAACGAGAAGCTGTACCTGTACTACCTGCAGAATGGGCGGGATATGTACGTGGACCAGG
AACTGGACATCAACCGGCTGTCCGACTACGATGTGGACCATATCGTGCCTCAGAGCTTTCTGAAGGACGA
CTCCATCGACAACAAGGTGCTGACCAGAAGCGACAAGAACCGGGGCAAGAGCGACAACGTGCCCTCCGAA
GAGGTCGTGAAGAAGATGAAGAACTACTGGCGGCAGCTGCTGAACGCCAAGCTGATTACCCAGAGAAAGT
TCGACAATCTGACCAAGGCCGAGAGAGGCGGCCTGAGCGAACTGGATAAGGCCGGCTTCATCAAGAGACA
GCTGGTGGAAACCCGGCAGATCACAAAGCACGTGGCACAGATCCTGGACTCCCGGATGAACACTAAGTAC
GACGAGAATGACAAGCTGATCCGGGAAGTGAAAGTGATCACCCTGAAGTCCAAGCTGGTGTCCGATTTCC
GGAAGGATTTCCAGTTTTACAAAGTGCGCGAGATCAACAACTACCACCACGCCCACGACGCCTACCTGAA
CGCCGTCGTGGGAACCGCCCTGATCAAAAAGTACCCTAAGCTGGAAAGCGAGTTCGTGTACGGCGACTAC
AAGGTGTACGACGTGCGGAAGATGATCGCCAAGAGCGAGCAGGAAATCGGCAAGGCTACCGCCAAGTACT
TCTTCTACAGCAACATCATGAACTTTTTCAAGACCGAGATTACCCTGGCCAACGGCGAGATCCGGAAGCG
GCCTCTGATCGAGACAAACGGCGAAACCGGGGAGATCGTGTGGGATAAGGGCCGGGATTTTGCCACCGTG
CGGAAAGTGCTGAGCATGCCCCAAGTGAA
